Addgene plasmid #125507: lentiSAMv2 ZBED3-TSS-guide2
Purpose: CRISPR-mediated activation of ZBED3. Catalytically inactive Cas9 from S. pyogenes and VP64 with 2A-BlastR.
Depositing lab: Jorge Ferrer. Depositing organization: Imperial College London. Publication: Human pancreatic islet three-dimensional chromatin architecture provides insights into the genetics of type 2 diabetes. Miguel-Escalada I, Bonas-Guarch S, Cebola I, Ponsa-Cobas J, Mendieta-Esteban J, Atla G, Javierre BM, Rolando DMY, Farabella I, Morgan CC, Garcia-Hurtado J, Beucher A, Moran I, Pasquali L, Ramos-Rodriguez M, Appel EVR, Linneberg A, Gjesing AP, Witte DR, Pedersen O, Grarup N, Ravassard P, Torrents D, Mercader JM, Piemonti L, Berney T, de Koning EJP, Kerr-Conte J, Pattou F, Fedko IO, Groop L, Prokopenko I, Hansen T, Marti-Renom MA, Fraser P, Ferrer J. Nat Genet. 2019 Jun 28. pii: 10.1038/s41588-019-0457-0. doi: 10.1038/s41588-019-0457-0. PubMed 31253982.
Backbone
  Vector backbone: lentiSAMv2
  Backbone manufacturer: Feng Zhang (Addgene #75112)
  Vector type: Mammalian Expression, Lentiviral, CRISPR
  Selectable markers: Blasticidin
Growth in bacteria
  Bacterial resistance: Ampicillin, 100 μg/mL
  Growth temperature: 37°C
  Growth strain: Stbl3
  Copy number: High Copy
Gene/Insert
  Gene/Insert name: dCas9-VP64-2A-BlastR
  gRNA/shRNA sequence: GCGAGCGACAGATTTGTGT
  Species: H. sapiens (human)
  Promoter: EF1a core and U6
  Cloning method: Restriction Enzyme; 5′ cloning site Unknown (destroyed during cloning); 3′ cloning site Unknown (destroyed during cloning)
  Sequencing primers: 5′ GATCCGCCACCATGGATGC
Terms and licenses: Academic/Nonprofit Terms; Industry Terms: Not Available to Industry
How to cite: lentiSAMv2 ZBED3-TSS-guide2 was a gift from Jorge Ferrer (Addgene plasmid # 125507 ; http://n2t.net/addgene:125507 ; RRID:Addgene_125507)
