[The description below was written by a language model from this plasmid's Addgene catalogue record and pLannotate feature annotations shown in this document.]
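Description:
lentiSAMv2 ZBED3-TSS-guide2 is a 13.5 kb lentiviral CRISPR-activation plasmid built on the lentiSAMv2 backbone, carrying a guide RNA directed at the transcription start site region of human ZBED3. It is propagated in E. coli through a high-copy ColE1/pUC-type origin with ampicillin resistance (AmpR), and an f1 origin is also present. The viral framework is HIV-1 derived: a CMV enhancer/promoter drives a truncated 5' LTR, followed by the Ψ packaging signal with a gag fragment, the Rev response element and the cPPT/CTS, with a second truncated LTR and a bGH polyadenylation signal downstream of the payload. These elements allow the genomic RNA to be packaged into particles when helper functions are supplied in trans, and then integrated into target mammalian cells.

Two expression units sit between the LTRs. A human U6 (RNA polymerase III) promoter transcribes the ZBED3-targeting guide fused to an S. pyogenes gRNA scaffold into which two MS2 stem loops are inserted; these hairpins bind MS2 coat protein, so that MS2-fused activator proteins supplied from a separate construct can be recruited to the target site. The EF-1α core promoter drives a nucleoplasmin NLS-tagged, catalytically dead Cas9 (D10A/N863A) that the catalogue entry describes as fused to VP64 and linked by a 2A peptide to blasticidin S deaminase, followed by a WPRE to enhance transcript expression. VP64 and the 2A sequence are not annotated individually in the feature table, though an unannotated gap lies between dCas9 and BSD. Outside the LTRs, the backbone also holds an SV40/EM7-driven BleoR cassette. The construct is intended for blasticidin-selectable transcriptional activation of ZBED3 in human cells.
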