Features (pLannotate 1.2.2; 38 found; start..end, strand, type, name):
     18..36      +  misc_RNA       MS2 stem loop: stem loop that binds the bacteriophage MS2 coat protein
     47..83      +  misc_RNA       gRNA scaffold (fragment): guide RNA scaffold for the Streptococcus pyogenes CRISPR/Cas9 system
     88..106     +  misc_RNA       MS2 stem loop: stem loop that binds the bacteriophage MS2 coat protein
    117..136     +  misc_RNA       gRNA scaffold (fragment): guide RNA scaffold for the Streptococcus pyogenes CRISPR/Cas9 system
    149..167     +  CDS            small t antigen (fragment): SV40 (simian virus 40) small t antigen
    193..404     +  promoter       EF-1α core promoter: core promoter for human elongation factor EF-1α
    421..468     +  CDS            nucleoplasmin NLS: bipartite nuclear localization signal from nucleoplasmin
    468..4569    +  CDS            dCas9 (fragment): catalytically dead mutant of the Cas9 endonuclease from the Streptococcus pyogenes Type II CRISPR/Cas system RNA-guided DNA-binding protein that lacks endonuclease activity due to the D10A mutation in the RuvC catalytic domain and the N863A mutation in the HNH catalytic domain
   4894..5292    +  CDS            BSD: blasticidin S deaminase; Aspergillus terreus BSD; confers resistance to blasticidin
   5293..5314    +  misc_feature   MCS (fragment): pBluescript multiple cloning site
   5317..5905    +  misc_feature   WPRE: woodchuck hepatitis virus posttranscriptional regulatory element
   5842..6423    +  CDS            nef (fragment): NEF_HV1H2 - Experimental evidence at protein level: Swiss-Prot protein existence level 1. Extracellular Nef protein targets CD4(+) T-lymphocytes for apoptosis by interacting with CXCR4 surface receptors. From Human immunodeficiency virus type 1 group M subtype B (isolate HXB2) (HIV-1).
   6430..6610    +  LTR            5' LTR (truncated): truncated 5' long terminal repeat (LTR) from HIV-1
   6642..6866    +  polyA_signal   bGH poly(A) signal: bovine growth hormone polyadenylation signal
   6870..6891    +  promoter       SV40 promoter (fragment): SV40 enhancer and early promoter
   6912..7340    +  rep_origin     f1 ori (sequence partly withheld): f1 bacteriophage origin of replication; arrow indicates direction of (+) strand synthesis
   7354..7683    +  promoter       SV40 promoter: SV40 enhancer and early promoter
   7731..7778    +  promoter       EM7 promoter: synthetic bacterial promoter&nbsp
   7797..8171    +  CDS            BleoR: antibiotic-binding protein; Sh ble from Streptoalloteichus hindustanus; confers resistance to bleomycin, phleomycin, and Zeocin™
   8181..8306    +  CDS            ble (fragment): BLE_KLEPN - Experimental evidence at protein level: Swiss-Prot protein existence level 1. Binding protein with a strong affinity to the bleomycin family of antibiotics. Binds to CL990; an antimitotic-antibiotic compound. From Klebsiella pneumoniae.
   8301..8422    +  polyA_signal   SV40 poly(A) signal: SV40 polyadenylation signal
   8493..8515    -  protein_bind   lac operator (fragment): The lac repressor binds to the lac operator to inhibit transcription in E. coli. This inhibition can be relieved by adding lactose or isopropyl-β-D-thiogalactopyranoside (IPTG). lac repressor encoded by lacI
   8519..8549    -  promoter       lac promoter: promoter for the E. coli lac operon
   8564..8585    -  protein_bind   CAP binding site: CAP binding activates transcription in the presence of cAMP. E. coli catabolite activator protein
   8598..8690    -  CDS            lacI (fragment): lac repressor; lacI; The lac repressor binds to the lac operator to inhibit transcription in E. coli. This inhibition can be relieved by adding lactose or isopropyl-β-D-thiogalactopyranoside (IPTG).
   8873..9461    -  rep_origin     ori: high-copy-number ColE1/pMB1/pBR322/pUC origin of replication
   9632..10492   -  CDS            AmpR: β-lactamase; bla; confers resistance to ampicillin, carbenicillin, and related antibiotics
  10493..10597   -  promoter       AmpR promoter: bla
  10656..10708   -  misc_feature   bom (fragment): basis of mobility region from pBR322
  10863..11242   +  enhancer       CMV enhancer: human cytomegalovirus immediate early enhancer
  11243..11442   +  promoter       CMV promoter: human cytomegalovirus (CMV) immediate early promoter
  11460..11640   +  LTR            5' LTR (truncated): truncated 5' long terminal repeat (LTR) from HIV-1
  11687..11812   +  misc_feature   HIV-1 Ψ: packaging signal of human immunodeficiency virus type 1
  11796..12159   +  CDS            HIV-1 gag (fragment): gag protein from human immunodeficiency virus 1; gag
  12305..12538   +  misc_feature   RRE: The Rev response element (RRE) of HIV-1 allows for Rev-dependent mRNA export from the nucleus to the cytoplasm.
  12915..13015   +  CDS            Rev (fragment): human immunodeficiency virus 1 (HIV-1) Rev protein; rev; enhances nuclear export of unspliced and incompletely spliced viral mRNAs
  13065..13182   +  misc_feature   cPPT/CTS: central polypurine tract and central termination sequence of HIV-1
  13232..13472   +  promoter       U6 promoter: RNA polymerase III promoter for human U6 snRNA
>Addgene plasmid #125507 | lentiSAMv2 ZBED3-TSS-guide2 | addgene full sequence | sequence record 250172 | Addgene NGS Result
GTTTTAGAGCTAGGCCAACATGAGGATCACCCATGTCTGCAGGGCCTAGCAAGTTAAAATAAGGCTAGTC
CGTTATCAACTTGGCCAACATGAGGATCACCCATGTCTGCAGGGCCAAGTGGCACCGAGTCGGTGCTTTT
TTTGGATCCTAGGTCTTGAAAGGAGTGGGAATTGGCTCCGGTGCCCGTCAGTGGGCAGAGCGCACATCGC
CCACAGTCCCCGAGAAGTTGGGGGGAGGGGTCGGCAATTGATCCGGTGCCTAGAGAAGGTGGCGCGGGGT
AAACTGGGAAAGTGATGTCGTGTACTGGCTCCGCCTTTTTCCCGAGGGTGGGGGAGAACCGTATATAAGT
GCAGTAGTCGCCGTGAACGTTCTTTTTCGCAACGGGTTTGCCGCCAGAACACAGGCGTACGGCCACCATG
AAAAGGCCGGCGGCCACGAAAAAGGCCGGCCAGGCAAAAAAGAAAAAGGACAAGAAGTACAGCATCGGCC
TGGCCATCGGCACCAACTCTGTGGGCTGGGCCGTGATCACCGACGAGTACAAGGTGCCCAGCAAGAAATT
CAAGGTGCTGGGCAACACCGACCGGCACAGCATCAAGAAGAACCTGATCGGAGCCCTGCTGTTCGACAGC
GGCGAAACAGCCGAGGCCACCCGGCTGAAGAGAACCGCCAGAAGAAGATACACCAGACGGAAGAACCGGA
TCTGCTATCTGCAAGAGATCTTCAGCAACGAGATGGCCAAGGTGGACGACAGCTTCTTCCACAGACTGGA
AGAGTCCTTCCTGGTGGAAGAGGATAAGAAGCACGAGCGGCACCCCATCTTCGGCAACATCGTGGACGAG
GTGGCCTACCACGAGAAGTACCCCACCATCTACCACCTGAGAAAGAAACTGGTGGACAGCACCGACAAGG
CCGACCTGCGGCTGATCTATCTGGCCCTGGCCCACATGATCAAGTTCCGGGGCCACTTCCTGATCGAGGG
CGACCTGAACCCCGACAACAGCGACGTGGACAAGCTGTTCATCCAGCTGGTGCAGACCTACAACCAGCTG
TTCGAGGAAAACCCCATCAACGCCAGCGGCGTGGACGCCAAGGCCATCCTGTCTGCCAGACTGAGCAAGA
GCAGACGGCTGGAAAATCTGATCGCCCAGCTGCCCGGCGAGAAGAAGAATGGCCTGTTCGGCAACCTGAT
TGCCCTGAGCCTGGGCCTGACCCCCAACTTCAAGAGCAACTTCGACCTGGCCGAGGATGCCAAACTGCAG
CTGAGCAAGGACACCTACGACGACGACCTGGACAACCTGCTGGCCCAGATCGGCGACCAGTACGCCGACC
TGTTTCTGGCCGCCAAGAACCTGTCCGACGCCATCCTGCTGAGCGACATCCTGAGAGTGAACACCGAGAT
CACCAAGGCCCCCCTGAGCGCCTCTATGATCAAGAGATACGACGAGCACCACCAGGACCTGACCCTGCTG
AAAGCTCTCGTGCGGCAGCAGCTGCCTGAGAAGTACAAAGAGATTTTCTTCGACCAGAGCAAGAACGGCT
ACGCCGGCTACATTGACGGCGGAGCCAGCCAGGAAGAGTTCTACAAGTTCATCAAGCCCATCCTGGAAAA
GATGGACGGCACCGAGGAACTGCTCGTGAAGCTGAACAGAGAGGACCTGCTGCGGAAGCAGCGGACCTTC
GACAACGGCAGCATCCCCCACCAGATCCACCTGGGAGAGCTGCACGCCATTCTGCGGCGGCAGGAAGATT
TTTACCCATTCCTGAAGGACAACCGGGAAAAGATCGAGAAGATCCTGACCTTCCGCATCCCCTACTACGT
GGGCCCTCTGGCCAGGGGAAACAGCAGATTCGCCTGGATGACCAGAAAGAGCGAGGAAACCATCACCCCC
TGGAACTTCGAGGAAGTGGTGGACAAGGGCGCTTCCGCCCAGAGCTTCATCGAGCGGATGACCAACTTCG
ATAAGAACCTGCCCAACGAGAAGGTGCTGCCCAAGCACAGCCTGCTGTACGAGTACTTCACCGTGTATAA
CGAGCTGACCAAAGTGAAATACGTGACCGAGGGAATGAGAAAGCCCGCCTTCCTGAGCGGCGAGCAGAAA
AAGGCCATCGTGGACCTGCTGTTCAAGACCAACCGGAAAGTGACCGTGAAGCAGCTGAAAGAGGACTACT
TCAAGAAAATCGAGTGCTTCGACTCCGTGGAAATCTCCGGCGTGGAAGATCGGTTCAACGCCTCCCTGGG
CACATACCACGATCTGCTGAAAATTATCAAGGACAAGGACTTCCTGGACAATGAGGAAAACGAGGACATT
CTGGAAGATATCGTGCTGACCCTGACACTGTTTGAGGACAGAGAGATGATCGAGGAACGGCTGAAAACCT
ATGCCCACCTGTTCGACGACAAAGTGATGAAGCAGCTGAAGCGGCGGAGATACACCGGCTGGGGCAGGCT
GAGCCGGAAGCTGATCAACGGCATCCGGGACAAGCAGTCCGGCAAGACAATCCTGGATTTCCTGAAGTCC
GACGGCTTCGCCAACAGAAACTTCATGCAGCTGATCCACGACGACAGCCTGACCTTTAAAGAGGACATCC
AGAAAGCCCAGGTGTCCGGCCAGGGCGATAGCCTGCACGAGCACATTGCCAATCTGGCCGGCAGCCCCGC
CATTAAGAAGGGCATCCTGCAGACAGTGAAGGTGGTGGACGAGCTCGTGAAAGTGATGGGCCGGCACAAG
CCCGAGAACATCGTGATCGAAATGGCCAGAGAGAACCAGACCACCCAGAAGGGACAGAAGAACAGCCGCG
AGAGAATGAAGCGGATCGAAGAGGGCATCAAAGAGCTGGGCAGCCAGATCCTGAAAGAACACCCCGTGGA
AAACACCCAGCTGCAGAACGAGAAGCTGTACCTGTACTACCTGCAGAATGGGCGGGATATGTACGTGGAC
CAGGAACTGGACATCAACCGGCTGTCCGACTACGATGTGGACCACATCGTGCCTCAGAGCTTTCTGAAGG
ACGACTCCATCGACAACAAGGTGCTGACCAGAAGCGACAAGGCCCGGGGCAAGAGCGACAACGTGCCCTC
CGAAGAGGTCGTGAAGAAGATGAAGAACTACTGGCGGCAGCTGCTGAACGCCAAGCTGATTACCCAGAGA
AAGTTCGACAATCTGACCAAGGCCGAGAGAGGCGGCCTGAGCGAACTGGATAAGGCCGGCTTCATCAAGA
GACAGCTGGTGGAAACCCGGCAGATCACAAAGCACGTGGCACAGATCCTGGACTCCCGGATGAACACTAA
GTACGACGAGAATGACAAGCTGATCCGGGAAGTGAAAGTGATCACCCTGAAGTCCAAGCTGGTGTCCGAT
TTCCGGAAGGATTTCCAGTTTTACAAAGTGCGCGAGATCAACAACTACCACCACGCCCACGACGCCTACC
TGAACGCCGTCGTGGGAACCGCCCTGATCAAAAAGTACCCTAAGCTGGAAAGCGAGTTCGTGTACGGCGA
CTACAAGGTGTACGACGTGCGGAAGATGATCGCCAAGAGCGAGCAGGAAATCGGCAAGGCTACCGCCAAG
TACTTCTTCTACAGCAACATCATGAACTTTTTCAAGACCGAGATTACCCTGGCCAACGGCGAGATCCGGA
AGCGGCCTCTGATCGAGACAAACGGCGAAACCGGGGAGATCGTGTGGGATAAGGGCCGGGATTTTGCCAC
CGTGCGGAAAGTGCTGAGCATGCCCCAAGTGAATATCGTGAAAAAGACCGAGGTGCAGACAGGCGGCTTC
AGCAAAGAGTCTATCCTGCCCAAGAGGAACAGCGATAAGCTGATCGCCAGAAAGAAGGACTGGGACCCTA
AGAAGTACGGCGGCTTCGACAGCCCCACCGTGGCCTATTCTGTGCTGGTGGTGGCCAAAGTGGAAAAGGG
CAAGTCCAAGAAACTGAAGAGTGTGAAAGAGCTGCTGGGGATCACCATCATGGAAAGAAGCAGCTTCGAG
AAGAATCCCATCGACTTTCTGGAAGCCAAGGGCTACAAAGAAGTGAAAAAGGACCTGATCATCAAGCTGC
CTAAGTACTCCCTGTTCGAGCTGGAAAACGGCCGGAAGAGAATGCTGGCCTCTGCCGGCGAACTGCAGAA
GGGAAACGAACTGGCCCTGCCCTCCAAATATGTGAACTTCCTGTACCTGGCCAGCCACTATGAGAAGCTG
AAGGGCTCCCCCGAGGATAATGAGCAGAAACAGCTGTTTGTGGAACAGCACAAGCACTACCTGGACGAGA
TCATCGAGCAGATCAGCGAGTTCTCCAAGAGAGTGATCCTGGCCGACGCTAATCTGGACAAAGTGCTGTC
CGCCTACAACAAGCACCGGGATAAGCCCATCAGAGAGCAGGCCGAGAATATCATCCACCTGTTTACCCTG
ACCAATCTGGGAGCCCCTGCCGCCTTCAAGTACTTTGACACCACCATCGACCGGAAGAGGTACACCAGCA
CCAAAGAGGTGCTGGACGCCACCCTGATCCACCAGAGCATCACCGGCCTGTACGAGACACGGATCGACCT
GTCTCAGCTGGGAGGCGACAGCGCTGGAGGAGGTGGAAGCGGAGGAGGAGGAAGCGGAGGAGGAGGTAGC
GGACCTAAGAAAAAGAGGAAGGTGGCGGCCGCTGGATCCGGACGGGCTGACGCATTGGACGATTTTGATC
TGGATATGCTGGGAAGTGACGCCCTCGATGATTTTGACCTTGACATGCTTGGTTCGGATGCCCTTGATGA
CTTTGACCTCGACATGCTCGGCAGTGACGCCCTTGATGATTTCGACCTGGACATGCTGATTAACTGTACA
GGCAGTGGAGAGGGCAGAGGAAGTCTGCTAACATGCGGTGACGTCGAGGAGAATCCTGGCCCAATGGCCA
AGCCTTTGTCTCAAGAAGAATCCACCCTCATTGAAAGAGCAACGGCTACAATCAACAGCATCCCCATCTC
TGAAGACTACAGCGTCGCCAGCGCAGCTCTCTCTAGCGACGGCCGCATCTTCACTGGTGTCAATGTATAT
CATTTTACTGGGGGACCTTGTGCAGAACTCGTGGTGCTGGGCACTGCTGCTGCTGCGGCAGCTGGCAACC
TGACTTGTATCGTCGCGATCGGAAATGAGAACAGGGGCATCTTGAGCCCCTGCGGACGGTGCCGACAGGT
GCTTCTCGATCTGCATCCTGGGATCAAAGCCATAGTGAAGGACAGTGATGGACAGCCGACGGCAGTTGGG
ATTCGTGAATTGCTGCCCTCTGGTTATGTGTGGGAGGGCTAAGAATTCGATATCAAGCTTATCGGTAATC
AACCTCTGGATTACAAAATTTGTGAAAGATTGACTGGTATTCTTAACTATGTTGCTCCTTTTACGCTATG
TGGATACGCTGCTTTAATGCCTTTGTATCATGCTATTGCTTCCCGTATGGCTTTCATTTTCTCCTCCTTG
TATAAATCCTGGTTGCTGTCTCTTTATGAGGAGTTGTGGCCCGTTGTCAGGCAACGTGGCGTGGTGTGCA
CTGTGTTTGCTGACGCAACCCCCACTGGTTGGGGCATTGCCACCACCTGTCAGCTCCTTTCCGGGACTTT
CGCTTTCCCCCTCCCTATTGCCACGGCGGAACTCATCGCCGCCTGCCTTGCCCGCTGCTGGACAGGGGCT
CGGCTGTTGGGCACTGACAATTCCGTGGTGTTGTCGGGGAAATCATCGTCCTTTCCTTGGCTGCTCGCCT
GTGTTGCCACCTGGATTCTGCGCGGGACGTCCTTCTGCTACGTCCCTTCGGCCCTCAATCCAGCGGACCT
TCCTTCCCGCGGCCTGCTGCCGGCTCTGCGGCCTCTTCCGCGTCTTCGCCTTCGCCCTCAGACGAGTCGG
ATCTCCCTTTGGGCCGCCTCCCCGCATCGATACCGTCGACCTCGAGACCTAGAAAAACATGGAGCAATCA
CAAGTAGCAATACAGCAGCTACCAATGCTGATTGTGCCTGGCTAGAAGCACAAGAGGAGGAGGAGGTGGG
TTTTCCAGTCACACCTCAGGTACCTTTAAGACCAATGACTTACAAGGCAGCTGTAGATCTTAGCCACTTT
TTAAAAGAAAAGGGGGGACTGGAAGGGCTAATTCACTCCCAACGAAGACAAGATATCCTTGATCTGTGGA
TCTACCACACACAAGGCTACTTCCCTGATTGGCAGAACTACACACCAGGGCCAGGGATCAGATATCCACT
GACCTTTGGATGGTGCTACAAGCTAGTACCAGTTGAGCAAGAGAAGGTAGAAGAAGCCAATGAAGGAGAG
AACACCCGCTTGTTACACCCTGTGAGCCTGCATGGGATGGATGACCCGGAGAGAGAAGTATTAGAGTGGA
GGTTTGACAGCCGCCTAGCATTTCATCACATGGCCCGAGAGCTGCATCCGGACTGTACTGGGTCTCTCTG
GTTAGACCAGATCTGAGCCTGGGAGCTCTCTGGCTAACTAGGGAACCCACTGCTTAAGCCTCAATAAAGC
TTGCCTTGAGTGCTTCAAGTAGTGTGTGCCCGTCTGTTGTGTGACTCTGGTAACTAGAGATCCCTCAGAC
CCTTTTAGTCAGTGTGGAAAATCTCTAGCAGGGCCCGTTTAAACCCGCTGATCAGCCTCGACTGTGCCTT
CTAGTTGCCAGCCATCTGTTGTTTGCCCCTCCCCCGTGCCTTCCTTGACCCTGGAAGGTGCCACTCCCAC
TGTCCTTTCCTAATAAAATGAGGAAATTGCATCGCATTGTCTGAGTAGGTGTCATTCTATTCTGGGGGGT
GGGGTGGGGCAGGACAGCAAGGGGGAGGATTGGGAAGACAATAGCAGGCATGCTGGGGATGCGGTGGGCT
CTATGGCTTCTGAGGCGGAAAGAACCAGCTGGGGCTCTAGGGGGTATCCCC
[124 nt withheld, positions 6912-7035]
C
[91 nt withheld, positions 7037-7127]
A
[49 nt withheld, positions 7129-7177]
CCTTTGACGTTGGAGTCCACGTTCTTT
[37 nt withheld, positions 7205-7241]
ACCCTATCTCGGTCTATTCTTTTGATTTATAAGGGATTTTGCCGATTTCGGCCTATTGGTTAAAAAATGA
GCTGATTTAACAAAAATTTAACGCGAATTAATTCTGTGGAATGTGTGTCAGTTAGGGTGTGGAAAGTCCC
CAGGCTCCCCAGCAGGCAGAAGTATGCAAAGCATGCATCTCAATTAGTCAGCAACCAGGTGTGGAAAGTC
CCCAGGCTCCCCAGCAGGCAGAAGTATGCAAAGCATGCATCTCAATTAGTCAGCAACCATAGTCCCGCCC
CTAACTCCGCCCATCCCGCCCCTAACTCCGCCCAGTTCCGCCCATTCTCCGCCCCATGGCTGACTAATTT
TTTTTATTTATGCAGAGGCCGAGGCCGCCTCTGCCTCTGAGCTATTCCAGAAGTAGTGAGGAGGCTTTTT
TGGAGGCCTAGGCTTTTGCAAAAAGCTCCCGGGAGCTTGTATATCCATTTTCGGATCTGATCAGCACGTG
TTGACAATTAATCATCGGCATAGTATATCGGCATAGTATAATACGACAAGGTGAGGAACTAAACCATGGC
CAAGTTGACCAGTGCCGTTCCGGTGCTCACCGCGCGCGACGTCGCCGGAGCGGTCGAGTTCTGGACCGAC
CGGCTCGGGTTCTCCCGGGACTTCGTGGAGGACGACTTCGCCGGTGTGGTCCGGGACGACGTGACCCTGT
TCATCAGCGCGGTCCAGGACCAGGTGGTGCCGGACAACACCCTGGCCTGGGTGTGGGTGCGCGGCCTGGA
CGAGCTGTACGCCGAGTGGTCGGAGGTCGTGTCCACGAACTTCCGGGACGCCTCCGGGCCGGCCATGACC
GAGATCGGCGAGCAGCCGTGGGGGCGGGAGTTCGCCCTGCGCGACCCGGCCGGCAACTGCGTGCACTTCG
TGGCCGAGGAGCAGGACTGACACGTGCTACGAGATTTCGATTCCACCGCCGCCTTCTATGAAAGGTTGGG
CTTCGGAATCGTTTTCCGGGACGCCGGCTGGATGATCCTCCAGCGCGGGGATCTCATGCTGGAGTTCTTC
GCCCACCCCAACTTGTTTATTGCAGCTTATAATGGTTACAAATAAAGCAATAGCATCACAAATTTCACAA
ATAAAGCATTTTTTTCACTGCATTCTAGTTGTGGTTTGTCCAAACTCATCAATGTATCTTATCATGTCTG
TATACCGTCGACCTCTAGCTAGAGCTTGGCGTAATCATGGTCATAGCTGTTTCCTGTGTGAAATTGTTAT
CCGCTCACAATTCCACACAACATACGAGCCGGAAGCATAAAGTGTAAAGCCTGGGGTGCCTAATGAGTGA
GCTAACTCACATTAATTGCGTTGCGCTCACTGCCCGCTTTCCAGTCGGGAAACCTGTCGTGCCAGCTGCA
TTAATGAATCGGCCAACGCGCGGGGAGAGGCGGTTTGCGTATTGGGCGCTCTTCCGCTTCCTCGCTCACT
GACTCGCTGCGCTCGGTCGTTCGGCTGCGGCGAGCGGTATCAGCTCACTCAAAGGCGGTAATACGGTTAT
CCACAGAATCAGGGGATAACGCAGGAAAGAACATGTGAGCAAAAGGCCAGCAAAAGGCCAGGAACCGTAA
AAAGGCCGCGTTGCTGGCGTTTTTCCATAGGCTCCGCCCCCCTGACGAGCATCACAAAAATCGACGCTCA
AGTCAGAGGTGGCGAAACCCGACAGGACTATAAAGATACCAGGCGTTTCCCCCTGGAAGCTCCCTCGTGC
GCTCTCCTGTTCCGACCCTGCCGCTTACCGGATACCTGTCCGCCTTTCTCCCTTCGGGAAGCGTGGCGCT
TTCTCATAGCTCACGCTGTAGGTATCTCAGTTCGGTGTAGGTCGTTCGCTCCAAGCTGGGCTGTGTGCAC
GAACCCCCCGTTCAGCCCGACCGCTGCGCCTTATCCGGTAACTATCGTCTTGAGTCCAACCCGGTAAGAC
ACGACTTATCGCCACTGGCAGCAGCCACTGGTAACAGGATTAGCAGAGCGAGGTATGTAGGCGGTGCTAC
AGAGTTCTTGAAGTGGTGGCCTAACTACGGCTACACTAGAAGAACAGTATTTGGTATCTGCGCTCTGCTG
AAGCCAGTTACCTTCGGAAAAAGAGTTGGTAGCTCTTGATCCGGCAAACAAACCACCGCTGGTAGCGGTG
GTTTTTTTGTTTGCAAGCAGCAGATTACGCGCAGAAAAAAAGGATCTCAAGAAGATCCTTTGATCTTTTC
TACGGGGTCTGACGCTCAGTGGAACGAAAACTCACGTTAAGGGATTTTGGTCATGAGATTATCAAAAAGG
ATCTTCACCTAGATCCTTTTAAATTAAAAATGAAGTTTTAAATCAATCTAAAGTATATATGAGTAAACTT
GGTCTGACAGTTACCAATGCTTAATCAGTGAGGCACCTATCTCAGCGATCTGTCTATTTCGTTCATCCAT
AGTTGCCTGACTCCCCGTCGTGTAGATAACTACGATACGGGAGGGCTTACCATCTGGCCCCAGTGCTGCA
ATGATACCGCGAGACCCACGCTCACCGGCTCCAGATTTATCAGCAATAAACCAGCCAGCCGGAAGGGCCG
AGCGCAGAAGTGGTCCTGCAACTTTATCCGCCTCCATCCAGTCTATTAATTGTTGCCGGGAAGCTAGAGT
AAGTAGTTCGCCAGTTAATAGTTTGCGCAACGTTGTTGCCATTGCTACAGGCATCGTGGTGTCACGCTCG
TCGTTTGGTATGGCTTCATTCAGCTCCGGTTCCCAACGATCAAGGCGAGTTACATGATCCCCCATGTTGT
GCAAAAAAGCGGTTAGCTCCTTCGGTCCTCCGATCGTTGTCAGAAGTAAGTTGGCCGCAGTGTTATCACT
CATGGTTATGGCAGCACTGCATAATTCTCTTACTGTCATGCCATCCGTAAGATGCTTTTCTGTGACTGGT
GAGTACTCAACCAAGTCATTCTGAGAATAGTGTATGCGGCGACCGAGTTGCTCTTGCCCGGCGTCAATAC
GGGATAATACCGCGCCACATAGCAGAACTTTAAAAGTGCTCATCATTGGAAAACGTTCTTCGGGGCGAAA
ACTCTCAAGGATCTTACCGCTGTTGAGATCCAGTTCGATGTAACCCACTCGTGCACCCAACTGATCTTCA
GCATCTTTTACTTTCACCAGCGTTTCTGGGTGAGCAAAAACAGGAAGGCAAAATGCCGCAAAAAAGGGAA
TAAGGGCGACACGGAAATGTTGAATACTCATACTCTTCCTTTTTCAATATTATTGAAGCATTTATCAGGG
TTATTGTCTCATGAGCGGATACATATTTGAATGTATTTAGAAAAATAAACAAATAGGGGTTCCGCGCACA
TTTCCCCGAAAAGTGCCACCTGACGTCGACGGATCGGGAGATCTCCCGATCCCCTATGGTGCACTCTCAG
TACAATCTGCTCTGATGCCGCATAGTTAAGCCAGTATCTGCTCCCTGCTTGTGTGTTGGAGGTCGCTGAG
TAGTGCGCGAGCAAAATTTAAGCTACAACAAGGCAAGGCTTGACCGACAATTGCATGAAGAATCTGCTTA
GGGTTAGGCGTTTTGCGCTGCTTCGCGATGTACGGGCCAGATATACGCGTTGACATTGATTATTGACTAG
TTATTAATAGTAATCAATTACGGGGTCATTAGTTCATAGCCCATATATGGAGTTCCGCGTTACATAACTT
ACGGTAAATGGCCCGCCTGGCTGACCGCCCAACGACCCCCGCCCATTGACGTCAATAATGACGTATGTTC
CCATAGTAACGCCAATAGGGACTTTCCATTGACGTCAATGGGTGGAGTATTTACGGTAAACTGCCCACTT
GGCAGTACATCAAGTGTATCATATGCCAAGTACGCCCCCTATTGACGTCAATGACGGTAAATGGCCCGCC
TGGCATTATGCCCAGTACATGACCTTATGGGACTTTCCTACTTGGCAGTACATCTACGTATTAGTCATCG
CTATTACCATGGTGATGCGGTTTTGGCAGTACATCAATGGGCGTGGATAGCGGTTTGACTCACGGGGATT
TCCAAGTCTCCACCCCATTGACGTCAATGGGAGTTTGTTTTGGCACCAAAATCAACGGGACTTTCCAAAA
TGTCGTAACAACTCCGCCCCATTGACGCAAATGGGCGGTAGGCGTGTACGGTGGGAGGTCTATATAAGCA
GCGCGTTTTGCCTGTACTGGGTCTCTCTGGTTAGACCAGATCTGAGCCTGGGAGCTCTCTGGCTAACTAG
GGAACCCACTGCTTAAGCCTCAATAAAGCTTGCCTTGAGTGCTTCAAGTAGTGTGTGCCCGTCTGTTGTG
TGACTCTGGTAACTAGAGATCCCTCAGACCCTTTTAGTCAGTGTGGAAAATCTCTAGCAGTGGCGCCCGA
ACAGGGACTTGAAAGCGAAAGGGAAACCAGAGGAGCTCTCTCGACGCAGGACTCGGCTTGCTGAAGCGCG
CACGGCAAGAGGCGAGGGGCGGCGACTGGTGAGTACGCCAAAAATTTTGACTAGCGGAGGCTAGAAGGAG
AGAGATGGGTGCGAGAGCGTCAGTATTAAGCGGGGGAGAATTAGATCGCGATGGGAAAAAATTCGGTTAA
GGCCAGGGGGAAAGAAAAAATATAAATTAAAACATATAGTATGGGCAAGCAGGGAGCTAGAACGATTCGC
AGTTAATCCTGGCCTGTTAGAAACATCAGAAGGCTGTAGACAAATACTGGGACAGCTACAACCATCCCTT
CAGACAGGATCAGAAGAACTTAGATCATTATATAATACAGTAGCAACCCTCTATTGTGTGCATCAAAGGA
TAGAGATAAAAGACACCAAGGAAGCTTTAGACAAGATAGAGGAAGAGCAAAACAAAAGTAAGACCACCGC
ACAGCAAGCGGCCGCTGATCTTCAGACCTGGAGGAGGAGATATGAGGGACAATTGGAGAAGTGAATTATA
TAAATATAAAGTAGTAAAAATTGAACCATTAGGAGTAGCACCCACCAAGGCAAAGAGAAGAGTGGTGCAG
AGAGAAAAAAGAGCAGTGGGAATAGGAGCTTTGTTCCTTGGGTTCTTGGGAGCAGCAGGAAGCACTATGG
GCGCAGCGTCAATGACGCTGACGGTACAGGCCAGACAATTATTGTCTGGTATAGTGCAGCAGCAGAACAA
TTTGCTGAGGGCTATTGAGGCGCAACAGCATCTGTTGCAACTCACAGTCTGGGGCATCAAGCAGCTCCAG
GCAAGAATCCTGGCTGTGGAAAGATACCTAAAGGATCAACAGCTCCTGGGGATTTGGGGTTGCTCTGGAA
AACTCATTTGCACCACTGCTGTGCCTTGGAATGCTAGTTGGAGTAATAAATCTCTGGAACAGATTTGGAA
TCACACGACCTGGATGGAGTGGGACAGAGAAATTAACAATTACACAAGCTTAATACACTCCTTAATTGAA
GAATCGCAAAACCAGCAAGAAAAGAATGAACAAGAATTATTGGAATTAGATAAATGGGCAAGTTTGTGGA
ATTGGTTTAACATAACAAATTGGCTGTGGTATATAAAATTATTCATAATGATAGTAGGAGGCTTGGTAGG
TTTAAGAATAGTTTTTGCTGTACTTTCTATAGTGAATAGAGTTAGGCAGGGATATTCACCATTATCGTTT
CAGACCCACCTCCCAACCCCGAGGGGACCCGACAGGCCCGAAGGAATAGAAGAAGAAGGTGGAGAGAGAG
ACAGAGACAGATCCATTCGATTAGTGAACGGATCGGCACTGCGTGCGCCAATTCTGCAGACAAATGGCAG
TATTCATCCACAATTTTAAAAGAAAAGGGGGGATTGGGGGGTACAGTGCAGGGGAAAGAATAGTAGACAT
AATAGCAACAGACATACAAACTAAAGAATTACAAAAACAAATTACAAAAATTCAAAATTTTCGGGTTTAT
TACAGGGACAGCAGAGATCCAGTTTGGTTAATTAGCTAGCGAGGGCCTATTTCCCATGATTCCTTCATAT
TTGCATATACGATACAAGGCTGTTAGAGAGATAATTGGAATTAATTTGACTGTAAACACAAAGATATTAG
TACAAAATACGTGACGTAGAAAGTAATAATTTCTTGGGTAGTTTGCAGTTTTAAAATTATGTTTTAAAAT
GGACTATCATATGCTTACCGTAACTTGAAAGTATTTCGATTTCTTGGCTTTATATATCTTGTGGAAAGGA
CGAAACACCGGCGAGCGACAGATTTGTGT
