>Addgene plasmid #125507 | lentiSAMv2 ZBED3-TSS-guide2 | depositor partial sequence | sequence record 240192 | Guide RNA, MS2 stem loops
NNNNTNNNNNTTTNTTGNNTTTTTATATCTTGTGGAAGGACGAAACACCGGCGAGCGACAGATTTGTGTG
TTTTAGAGCTAGGCCAACATGAGGATCACCCATGTCTGCAGGGCCTAGCAAGTTAAAATAAGGCTAGTCC
GTTATCAACTTGGCCAACATGAGGATCACCCATGTCTGCAGGGCCAAGTGGCACCGAGTCGGTGCTTTTT
TTGGATCCTAGGTCTTGAAAGGAGTGGGAATTGGCTCCGGTGCCCGTCAGTGGGCAGAGCGCACATCGCC
CACAGTCCCCGAGAAGTTGGGGGGAGGGGTCGGCAATTGATCCGGTGCCTAGAGAAGGTGGCGCGGGGTA
AACTGGGAAAGTGATGTCGTGTACTGGCTCCGCCTTTTTCCCGAGGGTGGGGGAGAACCGTATATAAGTG
CAGTAGTCGCCGTGAACGTTCTTTTTCGCAACGGGTTTGCCGCCAGAACACAGGCGTACGGCCACCATGA
AAAGGCCGGCGGCCACGAAAAAGGCCGGCCAGGCAAAAAAGAAAAAGGACAAGAAGTACAGCATCGGCCT
GGCCATCGGCACCAACTCTGTGGGCTGGGCCGTGATCACCGACGAGTACAAGGTGCCCAGCAAGAAATTC
AAGGTGCTGGGCAACACCGACCGGCACAGCATCAAGAAGAACCTGATCGGAGCCCTGCTGTTCGACAGCG
GCGAAACAGCCGAGGCCACCCGGCTGAAGAGAACCGCCAGAAGAAGATACACCAGACGGAAGAACCGGAT
CTGCTATCTGCAAGAGATCTTCAGCAACGAGATGGCCAAGGTGGACGACAGCTTCTTCCACAGACTGGAA
GAGTCCTTCCTGGTGGAAGAGGATAAGAAGCACGAGCGGCACCCCATCTTCGGCAACATCGTGGACGAGG
TGGCCTACCACGAGAAGTACCCCACCATCTACCACCTGAGAAAGAAACTGGTGGACAGCACCGACAAGGC
CGACCTGCGGCTGATCTATCTGGCCCTGGCCCACATGATCAAGTTCCGGGGCCACTTCCTGATCGAGGGC
GACCTGAACCCCGACAACAGCGACGTGGACAAGCTGTTCATCCAGCTGGTGCAGACCTACAACCAGCTGT
TCGAGGAAAACCCCATCAACGCCAGCGGCGGGGAACGCCAAGGCCATCCTGTCTGCCAGACTGAACAAGA
ACAAACGGCTGGAAAATCTGATCGCCCAACTGCCCGGCAAGAAAAAAAAGGGCNGTTCGGNAACCGGATT
GCCCGGAACCGGGGCCGGACCCCNATTTCAAAAAAACTTCCAACCGGGCCAAAAAGCCAAAGGGNNCNGN
AAAGGGACCCT
